Addgene plasmid #188131: pMXS-IRES-BLAST flag-CAD R1398A
Purpose: Expresses C-terminal flag-tagged human CAD R1398A in mammalian cells
Depositing lab: Richard Possemato. Depositing organization: NYU Grossman School of Medicine. Publication: Allosteric regulation of CAD modulates de novo pyrimidine synthesis during the cell cycle. Shin J, Mir H, Khurram MA, Fujihara KM, Dynlacht BD, Cardozo TJ, Possemato R. Nat Metab. 2023 Feb 6. doi: 10.1038/s42255-023-00735-9. PubMed 36747088.
Backbone
  Vector backbone: pMXS-IRES-BLAST
  Backbone size w/o insert (bp): 5623
  Vector type: Mammalian Expression, Retroviral
  Selectable markers: Blasticidin
Growth in bacteria
  Bacterial resistance: Ampicillin, 100 μg/mL
  Growth temperature: 37°C
  Growth strain: NEB Stable
  Copy number: High Copy
Gene/Insert
  Gene/Insert name: CAD (alt name: carbamoyl-phosphate synthetase 2, aspartate transcarbamylase, and dihydroorotase)
  Species: H. sapiens (human)
  Insert size (bp): 6702
  Mutation: TCC -> AGT silent mutations at nt439-441 eliminating PAM site for sgRNA target sequence 5'-ATTGGGGTCCAAGAATGGCA-3' and CG -> GC mutations at nt6114-6115 for Arg1398 -> Ala mutation of CAD
  Entrez Gene: CAD (a.k.a. CDG1Z, DEE50, EIEE50, GATD4)
  Tag / fusion protein: Flag tag (N terminal on insert)
  Cloning method: Gibson Cloning
  Sequencing primers: 5′ AGTAGACGGCATCGCAGCTTGGATA; 3′ CGGAATTTACGTAGCGGCCGC
Terms and licenses: Academic/Nonprofit Terms; Industry Terms: Not Available to Industry
How to cite: pMXS-IRES-BLAST flag-CAD R1398A was a gift from Richard Possemato (Addgene plasmid # 188131 ; http://n2t.net/addgene:188131 ; RRID:Addgene_188131)
