[The description below was written by a language model from this plasmid's Addgene catalogue record and pLannotate feature annotations shown in this document.]
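Description:
pMXS-IRES-BLAST flag-CAD R1398A is a Moloney murine leukemia virus-based retroviral vector for stable expression of a mutant human CAD in mammalian cells. In bacteria it is maintained through a high-copy ColE1/pUC-type origin and an ampicillin resistance gene (β-lactamase with its own promoter). The viral portion comprises a 5' LTR, the MMLV packaging signal with an adjoining MESV Ψ fragment, a truncated gag lacking its start codon, and a pol region containing the splice acceptor. A 3' LTR closes the cassette. These elements allow the transcript to be packaged into retroviral particles when the viral proteins are supplied in trans. No separate internal promoter is annotated, so expression after integration is presumably driven from the 5' LTR.

The payload is the roughly 6.7 kb coding sequence of human CAD, the multifunctional enzyme of de novo pyrimidine synthesis that combines glutamine amidotransferase, carbamoyl-phosphate synthetase, aspartate transcarbamylase and dihydroorotase activities. It carries an Arg1398-to-Ala substitution, plus silent changes that remove the PAM of an sgRNA target site. The cDNA should therefore resist Cas9 cutting and suit re-expression in cells whose endogenous CAD has been targeted. An EMCV IRES downstream of CAD links it to blasticidin S deaminase, so both are translated from one transcript and blasticidin selection enriches for CAD-expressing cells.

The record is inconsistent about the Flag tag: the purpose line says C-terminal, while the tag field says N-terminal, and the feature table does not annotate the tag. The nucleotide position listed for the mutation also does not obviously correspond to codon 1398. The associated publication concerns allosteric regulation of CAD during the cell cycle.
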