Features (pLannotate 1.2.2; 14 found; start..end, strand, type, name):
     22..615     +  LTR            LTR: long terminal repeat from Moloney murine leukemia virus
    678..877     +  misc_feature   MMLV Ψ: packaging signal of Moloney murine leukemia virus (MMLV)
    929..1017    +  misc_feature   MESV Ψ (fragment): packaging signal of murine embryonic stem cell virus
   1094..1510    +  CDS            gag (truncated): truncated Moloney murine leukemia virus (MMLV) gag gene lacking the start codon
   1520..1894    +  misc_feature   pol region: Moloney murine leukemia virus (MMLV) pol region containing the splice acceptor site
   1923..8597    +  CDS            CAD: PYR1_HUMAN - Experimental evidence at protein level: Swiss-Prot protein existence level 1. This protein is a 'fusion' protein encoding four enzymatic activities of the pyrimidine pathway (GATase, CPSase, ATCase and DHOase). From Homo sapiens (Human).
   8798..9260    +  misc_feature   IRES: internal ribosome entry site (IRES) of the encephalomyocarditis virus (EMCV)
   9280..9669    +  CDS            BSD: blasticidin S deaminase; Aspergillus terreus BSD; confers resistance to blasticidin
   9718..9839    +  LTR            3' LTR (ΔU3) (fragment): self-inactivating 3' long terminal repeat (LTR) from Moloney murine leukemia virus
   9840..10309   +  LTR            LTR: long terminal repeat from Moloney murine leukemia virus
  10375..10427   -  CDS            lacI (fragment): lac repressor; lacI; The lac repressor binds to the lac operator to inhibit transcription in E. coli. This inhibition can be relieved by adding lactose or isopropyl-β-D-thiogalactopyranoside (IPTG).
  10610..11198   -  rep_origin     ori: high-copy-number ColE1/pMB1/pBR322/pUC origin of replication
  11362..12222   -  CDS            AmpR: β-lactamase; bla; confers resistance to ampicillin, carbenicillin, and related antibiotics
  12223..12327   -  promoter       AmpR promoter: bla
>Addgene plasmid #188131 | pMXS-IRES-BLAST flag-CAD R1398A | addgene full sequence | sequence record 372275 | Addgene NGS Result
CCCGAAAAGTGCCACCTGCATAATGAAAGACCCCACCTGTAGGTTTGGCAAGCTAGCTTAAGTAACGCCA
TTTTGCAAGGCATGGAAAAATACATAACTGAGAATAGAAAAGTTCAGATCAAGGTCAGGAACAGATGGAA
CAGCTGAATATGGGCCAAACAGGATATCTGTGGTAAGCAGTTCCTGCCCCGGCTCAGGGCCAAGAACAGA
TGGAACAGCTGAATATGGGCCAAACAGGATATCTGTGGTAAGCAGTTCCTGCCCCGGCTCAGGGCCAAGA
ACAGATGGTCCCCAGATGCGGTCCAGCCCTCAGCAGTTTCTAGAGAACCATCAGATGTTTCCAGGGTGCC
CCAAGGACCTGAAATGACCCTGTGCCTTATTTGAACTAACCAATCAGTTCGCTTCTCGCTTCTGTTCGCG
CGCTTCTGCTCCCCGAGCTCAATAAAAGAGCCCACAACCCCTCACTCGGCGCGCCAGTCCTCCGATTGAC
TGAGTCGCCCGGGTACCCGTGTATCCAATAAACCCTCTTGCAGTTGCATCCGACTTGTGGTCTCGCTGTT
CCTTGGGAGGGTCTCCTCTGAGTGATTGACTACCCGTCAGCGGGGGTCTTTCATTTGGGGGCTCGTCCGG
GATCGGGAGACCCCTGCCCAGGGACCACCGACCCACCACCGGGAGGTAAGCTGGCCAGCAACTTATCTGT
GTCTGTCCGATTGTCTAGTGTCTATGACTGATTTTATGCGCCTGCGTCGGTACTAGTTAGCTAACTAGCT
CTGTATCTGGCGGACCCGTGGTGGAACTGACGAGTTCGGAACACCCGGCCGCAACCCTGGGAGACGTCCC
AGGGACTTCGGGGGCCGTTTTTGTGGCCCGACCTGAGTCCAAAAATCCCGATCGTTTTGGACTCTTTGGT
GCACCCCCCTAATAGGAGGGATATGTGGTTCTGGTAGGAGACGAGAACCTAAAACAGTTCCCGCCTCCGT
CTGAATTTTTGCTTTCGGTTTGGGACCGAAGCCGCGCCGCGCGTCTTGTCTGCTGCAGCATCGTTCTGTG
TTGTCTCTGTCTGACTGTGTTTCTGTATTTGTCTGAAAATTAGGGCCAGACTGTTACCACTCCCTTAAGT
TTGACCTTAGGTCACTGGAAAGATGTCGAGCGGATCGCTCACAACCAGTCGGTAGATGTCAAGAAGAGAC
GTTGGGTTACCTTCTGCTCTGCAGAATGGCCAACCTTTAACGTCGGATGGCCGCGAGACGGCACCTTTAA
CCGAGACCTCATCACCCAGGTTAAGATCAAGGTCTTTTCACCTGGCCCGCATGGACACCCAGACCAGGTC
CCCTACATCGTGACCTGGGAAGCCTTGGCTTTTGACCCCCCTCCCTGGGTCAAGCCCTTTGTACACCCTA
AGCCTCCGCCTCCTCTTCCTCCATCCGCCCCGTCTCTCCCCCTTGAACCTCCTCGTTCGACCCCGCCTCG
ATCCTCCCTTTATCCAGCCCTCACTCCTTCTCTAGGCGCCCCCATATGGCCATATGAGATCTTATATGGG
GCACCCCCGCCCCTTGTAAACTTCCCTGACCCTGACATGACAAGAGTTACTAACAGCCCCTCTCTCCAAG
CTCACTTACAGGCTCTCTACTTAGTCCAGCACGAAGTCTGGAGACCTCTGGCGGCAGCCTACCAAGAACA
ACTGGACCGACCGGTGGTACCTCACCCTTACCGAGTCGGCGACACAGTGTGGGTCCGCCGACACCAGACT
AAGAACCTAGAACCTCGCTGGAAAGGACCTTACACAGTCCTGCTGACCACCCCCACCGCCCTCAAAGTAG
ACGGCATCGCAGCTTGGATACACGCCGCCCACGTGAAGGCTGCCGACCCCGGGGGTGGACCATCCTCTAG
ACTGCCGGATCTAGCTAGTTAATTAAGGATCCATGGCGGCCCTAGTGTTGGAGGACGGGTCGGTCCTGCG
GGGCCAGCCCTTTGGGGCCGCCGTGTCGACTGCCGGGGAAGTGGTGTTTCAAACCGGCATGGTCGGCTAC
CCCGAGGCCCTCACTGATCCCTCCTACAAGGCACAGATCTTAGTGCTCACCTATCCTCTGATCGGCAACT
ATGGCATCCCCCCAGATGAAATGGATGAGTTCGGTCTCTGCAAGTGGTTTGAATCCTCGGGCATCCACGT
AGCAGCACTGGTAGTGGGAGAGTGCTGTCCTACTCCCAGCCACTGGAGTGCCACCCGCACCCTGCATGAG
TGGCTGCAGCAGCATGGCATCCCTGGCTTGCAAGGAGTAGACACTCGGGAGCTGACCAAGAAGTTGCGGG
AACAGGGGTCTCTGCTGGGGAAGCTGGTCCAGAATGGAACAGAACCTTCAAGTCTGCCATTCTTGGACCC
CAATGCCCGCCCCCTGGTACCAGAGGTCTCCATTAAGACTCCACGGGTATTCAATACAGGGGGTGCCCCT
CGGATCCTTGCTTTGGACTGTGGCCTCAAGTATAATCAGATCCGATGCCTCTGCCAGCGTGGGGCTGAGG
TCACTGTGGTACCCTGGGACCATGCACTAGACAGCCAAGAGTATGAGGGTCTCTTCTTAAGTAATGGGCC
TGGTGACCCTGCCTCCTATCCCAGTGTCGTATCCACACTGAGCCGTGTTTTATCTGAGCCTAATCCCCGA
CCTGTCTTTGGGATCTGCCTGGGACACCAGCTATTGGCCTTAGCCATTGGGGCCAAGACTTACAAGATGA
GATATGGGAACCGAGGCCATAACCAGCCCTGCTTGTTGGTGGGCTCTGGGCGCTGCTTTCTGACATCCCA
GAACCATGGGTTTGCTGTGGAGACAGACTCACTGCCAGCAGACTGGGCTCCTCTCTTCACCAACGCCAAT
GATGGTTCCAATGAAGGCATTGTGCACAACAGCTTGCCTTTCTTCAGTGTCCAGTTTCACCCAGAGCACC
AAGCTGGCCCTTCAGATATGGAACTGCTTTTCGATATCTTTCTGGAAACTGTGAAAGAGGCCACAGCTGG
GAACCCTGGGGGCCAGACAGTTAGAGAGCGGCTGACTGAGCGCCTCTGTCCCCCTGGGATTCCCACTCCC
GGCTCTGGACTTCCACCACCACGAAAGGTTCTGATCCTGGGCTCAGGGGGCCTCTCCATTGGCCAAGCTG
GAGAATTTGACTACTCGGGCTCTCAGGCAATTAAGGCCCTGAAGGAGGAAAACATCCAGACGTTGCTGAT
CAACCCCAATATTGCCACAGTGCAGACCTCCCAGGGGCTGGCCGACAAGGTCTATTTTCTTCCCATAACA
CCTCATTATGTAACCCAGGTGATACGTAATGAACGCCCCGATGGTGTGTTACTGACTTTTGGGGGCCAGA
CTGCTCTGAACTGTGGTGTGGAGCTGACCAAGGCCGGGGTGCTGGCTCGGTATGGGGTCCGGGTCCTGGG
CACACCAGTGGAGACCATTGAGCTGACCGAGGATCGACGGGCCTTTGCTGCCAGAATGGCAGAGATCGGA
GAGCATGTGGCCCCGAGCGAGGCAGCAAATTCTCTTGAACAGGCCCAGGCAGCCGCTGAACGGCTGGGGT
ACCCTGTGCTAGTGCGTGCAGCCTTTGCCCTGGGTGGCCTGGGCTCTGGCTTTGCCTCTAACAGGGAGGA
GCTCTCTGCTCTCGTGGCCCCAGCTTTTGCCCATACCAGCCAAGTGCTAGTAGACAAGTCTCTGAAGGGA
TGGAAGGAGATTGAGTACGAGGTGGTGAGAGACGCCTATGGCAACTGTGTCACGGTGTGTAACATGGAGA
ACTTGGACCCACTGGGCATCCACACTGGTGAGTCCATAGTGGTGGCCCCTAGCCAGACACTGAATGACAG
GGAGTATCAGCTCCTGAGGCAGACAGCTATCAAGGTGACCCAGCACCTGGGAATTGTTGGGGAGTGCAAT
GTGCAGTATGCCTTGAACCCTGAGTCTGAGCAGTATTACATCATTGAAGTGAATGCCAGGCTCTCTCGCA
GCTCTGCCCTGGCCAGTAAGGCCACAGGTTATCCACTGGCTTATGTGGCAGCCAAGCTAGCATTGGGCAT
CCCTTTGCCTGAGCTCAGGAACTCTGTGACAGGGGGTACAGCAGCCTTTGAACCCAGCGTGGATTATTGT
GTGGTGAAGATTCCTCGATGGGACCTTAGCAAGTTCCTGCGAGTCAGCACAAAGATTGGGAGCTGCATGA
AGAGCGTTGGTGAAGTCATGGGCATTGGGCGTTCATTTGAGGAGGCCTTCCAGAAGGCCCTGCGCATGGT
GGATGAGAACTGTGTGGGCTTTGATCACACAGTGAAACCAGTCAGCGATATGGAGTTGGAGACTCCAACA
GATAAGCGGATTTTTGTGGTGGCAGCTGCTTTGTGGGCTGGTTATTCAGTGGACCGCCTGTATGAGCTCA
CACGCATCGACCGCTGGTTCCTGCACCGAATGAAGCGTATCATCGCACATGCCCAGCTGCTAGAACAACA
CCGTGGACAGCCTTTGCCGCCAGACCTGCTGCAACAGGCCAAGTGTCTTGGCTTCTCAGACAAACAGATT
GCCCTTGCAGTTCTGAGCACAGAGCTGGCTGTTCGCAAGCTGCGTCAGGAACTGGGGATCTGTCCAGCAG
TGAAACAGATTGACACAGTTGCAGCTGAGTGGCCAGCCCAGACAAATTACCTATACCTAACGTATTGGGG
CACCACCCATGACCTCACCTTTCGAACACCTCATGTCCTAGTCCTTGGCTCTGGCGTCTACCGTATTGGC
TCTAGCGTTGAATTTGACTGGTGTGCTGTAGGCTGCATCCAGCAGCTCCGAAAGATGGGATATAAGACCA
TCATGGTGAACTATAACCCAGAGACAGTCAGCACCGACTATGACATGTGTGATCGACTCTACTTTGATGA
GATCTCTTTTGAGGTGGTGATGGACATCTATGAGCTCGAGAACCCTGAAGGTGTGATCCTATCCATGGGT
GGACAGCTGCCCAACAACATGGCCATGGCGTTGCATCGGCAGCAGTGCCGGGTGCTGGGCACCTCCCCTG
AAGCCATTGACTCGGCTGAGAACCGTTTCAAGTTTTCCCGGCTCCTTGACACCATTGGTATCAGCCAGCC
TCAGTGGAGGGAGCTCAGTGACCTCGAGTCTGCTCGCCAATTCTGCCAGACCGTGGGGTACCCCTGTGTG
GTGCGCCCCTCCTATGTGCTGAGCGGTGCTGCTATGAATGTGGCCTACACGGATGGAGACCTGGAGCGCT
TCCTGAGCAGCGCAGCAGCCGTCTCCAAAGAGCATCCCGTGGTCATCTCCAAGTTCATCCAGGAGGCTAA
GGAGATTGACGTGGATGCCGTGGCCTCTGATGGTGTGGTGGCAGCCATCGCCATCTCTGAGCATGTGGAG
AATGCAGGTGTGCATTCAGGTGATGCGACGCTGGTGACCCCCCCACAAGATATCACTGCCAAAACCCTGG
AGCGGATCAAAGCCATTGTGCATGCTGTGGGCCAGGAGCTACAGGTCACAGGACCCTTCAATCTGCAGCT
CATTGCCAAGGATGACCAGCTGAAAGTTATTGAATGCAACGTACGTGTCTCTCGCTCCTTCCCCTTCGTT
TCCAAGACACTGGGTGTGGACCTAGTAGCCTTGGCCACGCGGGTCATCATGGGGGAAGAAGTGGAACCTG
TGGGGCTAATGACTGGTTCTGGAGTTGTGGGAGTAAAGGTGCCTCAGTTCTCCTTCTCCCGCTTGGCGGG
TGCTGACGTGGTGTTGGGTGTGGAAATGACCAGTACTGGGGAGGTGGCCGGCTTTGGGGAGAGCCGCTGT
GAGGCATACCTCAAGGCCATGCTAAGCACTGGCTTTAAGATCCCCAAGAAGAATATCCTGCTGACCATTG
GCAGCTATAAGAACAAAAGCGAGCTGCTCCCAACTGTGCGGCTACTGGAGAGCCTGGGCTACAGCCTCTA
TGCCAGTCTCGGCACAGCTGACTTCTACACTGAGCATGGCGTCAAGGTAACAGCTGTGGACTGGCACTTT
GAGGAGGCTGTGGATGGTGAGTGCCCACCACAGCGGAGCATCCTGGAGCAGCTAGCTGAGAAAAACTTTG
AGCTGGTGATTAACCTGTCAATGGCTGGAGCTGGGGGCCGGCGTCTCTCTTCCTTTGTCACCAAGGGCTA
CCGCACCCGACGCTTGGCCGCTGACTTCTCCGTGCCCCTAATCATCGATATCAAGTGCACCAAACTCTTT
GTGGAGGCCCTAGGCCAGATCGGGCCAGCCCCTCCTTTGAAGGTGCATGTTGACTGTATGACCTCCCAAA
AGCTTGTGCGACTGCCGGGATTGATTGATGTCCATGTGCACCTGCGGGAACCAGGTGGGACACATAAGGA
GGACTTTGCTTCAGGCACAGCCGCTGCCCTGGCTGGGGGTATCACCATGGTGTGTGCCATGCCTAATACC
CGGCCCCCCATCATTGACGCCCCTGCTCTGGCCCTGGCCCAGAAGCTGGCAGAGGCTGGCGCCCGGTGCG
ACTTTGCGCTATTCCTTGGGGCCTCGTCTGAAAATGCAGGAACCTTGGGCACCGTGGCCGGGTCTGCAGC
CGGGCTGAAGCTTTACCTCAATGAGACCTTCTCTGAGCTGCGGCTGGACAGCGTGGTCCAGTGGATGGAG
CATTTCGAGACATGGCCCTCCCACCTCCCCATTGTGGCTCACGCGGAGCAGCAAACCGTGGCTGCTGTCC
TCATGGTGGCTCAGCTCACTCAGCGCTCAGTGCACATATGTCACGTGGCACGGAAGGAGGAGATCCTGCT
AATTAAAGCTGCAAAGGCACGGGGCTTGCCAGTGACCTGCGAGGTGGCTCCCCACCACCTGTTCCTAAGC
CATGATGACCTGGAGCGCCTGGGGCCTGGGAAGGGGGAGGTCCGGCCTGAGCTTGGCTCCCGCCAGGATG
TGGAAGCCCTGTGGGAGAACATGGCTGTCATCGACTGCTTTGCCTCAGACCATGCTCCCCATACCTTGGA
GGAGAAGTGTGGGTCCAGGCCCCCACCTGGGTTCCCAGGGTTAGAGACCATGCTGCCACTACTCCTGACG
GCTGTAAGCGAGGGCCGGCTCAGCCTGGACGACCTGCTGCAGCGATTGCACCACAATCCTCGGCGCATCT
TTCACCTGCCTCCGCAGGAGGACACCTATGTGGAGGTGGATCTGGAGCATGAGTGGACAATTCCCAGCCA
CATGCCCTTCTCCAAGGCCCACTGGACACCTTTTGAAGGGCAGAAAGTGAAGGGCACCGTCCGCCGTGTG
GTCCTGCGAGGGGAGGTTGCCTATATCGATGGGCAGGTTCTGGTACCCCCGGGCTATGGACAGGATGTAC
GGAAGTGGCCACAGGGGGCTGTTCCTCAGCTCCCACCCTCAGCCCCTGCCACTAGTGAGATGACCACGAC
ACCTGAAAGACCCCGCCGTGGCATCCCAGGGCTTCCTGATGGCCGCTTCCATCTGCCGCCCCGAATCCAT
CGAGCCTCCGACCCAGGTTTGCCAGCTGAGGAGCCAAAGGAGAAGTCCTCTCGGAAGGTAGCCGAGCCAG
AGCTGATGGGAACCCCTGATGGCACCTGCTACCCTCCACCACCAGTACCGAGACAGGCATCTCCCCAGAA
CCTGGGGACCCCTGGCTTGCTGCACCCCCAGACCTCACCCCTGCTGCACTCATTAGTGGGCCAACATATC
CTGTCCGTCCAGCAGTTCACCAAGGATCAGATGTCTCACCTGTTCAATGTGGCACACACACTGCGTATGA
TGGTGCAGAAGGAGCGGAGCCTCGACATCCTGAAGGGGAAGGTCATGGCCTCCATGTTCTATGAAGTGAG
CACACGGACCAGCAGCTCCTTTGCAGCAGCCATGGCCCGGCTGGGAGGTGCTGTGCTCAGCTTCTCGGAA
GCCACATCGTCCGTCCAGAAGGGCGAATCCCTGGCTGACTCCGTGCAGACCATGAGCTGCTATGCCGACG
TCGTCGTGCTCCGGCACCCCCAGCCTGGAGCAGTGGAGCTGGCCGCCAAGCACTGCCGGAGGCCAGTGAT
CAATGCTGGGGATGGGGTCGGAGAGCACCCCACCCAGGCCCTGCTGGACATCTTCACCATCCGTGAGGAG
CTGGGAACTGTCAATGGCATGACGATCACGATGGTGGGTGACCTGAAGCACGGACGCACAGTACATTCCC
TGGCCTGCCTGCTCACCCAGTATCGTGTCAGCCTGCGCTACGTGGCACCTCCCAGCCTGCGCATGCCACC
CACTGTGCGGGCCTTCGTGGCCTCCCGCGGCACCAAGCAGGAGGAATTCGAGAGCATTGAGGAGGCGCTG
CCTGACACTGATGTGCTCTACATGACTCGAATCCAGAAGGAACGATTTGGCTCTACCCAGGAGTACGAAG
CTTGCTTTGGTCAGTTCATCCTCACTCCCCACATCATGACCCGGGCCAAGAAGAAGATGGTGGTGATGCA
CCCGATGCCCCGTGTCAACGAGATAAGCGTGGAAGTGGACTCGGATCCCCGCGCAGCCTACTTCCGCCAG
GCTGAGAACGGCATGTACATCCGCATGGCTCTGTTAGCCACCGTGCTGGGCCGTTTCGACTACAAAGACG
ATGACGACAAGTAGGAATTCCTGCAGGCCTCGAGGGCCGGCGCGCCGCGGCCGCTACGTAAATTCCGCCC
CCCCCCCCCCTCTCCCTCCCCCCCCCCTAACGTTACTGGCCGAAGCCGCTTGGAATAAGGCCGGTGTGCG
TTTGTCTATATGTTATTTTCCACCATATTGCCGTCTTTTGGCAATGTGAGGGCCCGGAAACCTGGCCCTG
TCTTCTTGACGAGCATTCCTAGGGGTCTTTCCCCTCTCGCCAAAGGAATGCAAGGTCTGTTGAATGTCGT
GAAGGAAGCAGTTCCTCTGGAAGCTTCTTGAAGACAAACAACGTCTGTAGCGACCCTTTGCAGGCAGCGG
AACCCCCCACCTGGCGACAGGTGCCTCTGCGGCCAAAAGCCACGTGTATAAGATACACCTGCAAAGGCGG
CACAACCCCAGTGCCACGTTGTGAGTTGGATAGTTGTGGAAAGAGTCAAATGGCTCTCCTCAAGCGTATT
CAACAAGGGGCTGAAGGATGCCCAGAAGGTACCCCATTGTATGGGATCTGATCTGGGGCCTCGGTGCACA
TGCTTTACATGTGTTTAGTCGAGGTTAAAAAAACGTCTAGGCCCCCCGAACCACGGGGACGTGGTTTTCC
TTTGAAAAACACGATGATAATATGGCCACAACCATGGTTCCTTTGTCTCAAGAAGAATCCACCCTCATTG
AAAGAGCAACGGCTACAATCAACAGCATCCCCATCTCTGAAGACTACAGCGTCGCCAGCGCAGCTCTCTC
TAGCGACGGCCGCATCTTCACTGGTGTCAATGTATATCATTTTACTGGGGGACCTTGTGCAGAACTCGTG
GTGCTGGGCACTGCTGCTGCTGCGGCAGCTGGCAACCTGACTTGTATCGTCGCGATCGGAAATGAGAACA
GGGGCATCTTGAGCCCCTGCGGACGGTGCCGACAGGTGCTTCTCGATCTGCATCCTGGGATCAAAGCCAT
AGTGAAGGACAGTGATGGACAGCCGACGGCAGTTGGGATTCGTGAATTGCTGCCCTCTGGTTATGTGTGG
GAGGGCTAAGTCGACGATAAAATAAAAGATTTTATTTAGTCTCCAGAAAAAGGGGGGAATGAAAGACCCC
ACCTGTAGGTTTGGCAAGCTAGCTTAAGTAACGCCATTTTGCAAGGCATGGAAAAATACATAACTGAGAA
TAGAGAAGTTCAGATCAAGGTCAGGAACAGATGGAACAGCTGAATATGGGCCAAACAGGATATCTGTGGT
AAGCAGTTCCTGCCCCGGCTCAGGGCCAAGAACAGATGGAACAGCTGAATATGGGCCAAACAGGATATCT
GTGGTAAGCAGTTCCTGCCCCGGCTCAGGGCCAAGAACAGATGGTCCCCAGATGCGGTCCAGCCCTCAGC
AGTTTCTAGAGAACCATCAGATGTTTCCAGGGTGCCCCAAGGACCTGAAATGACCCTGTGCCTTATTTGA
ACTAACCAATCAGTTCGCTTCTCGCTTCTGTTCGCGCGCTTCTGCTCCCCGAGCTCAATAAAAGAGCCCA
CAACCCCTCACTCGGGGCGCCAGTCCTCCGATTGACTGAGTCGCCCGGGTACCCGTGTATCCAATAAACC
CTCTTGCAGTTGCATCCGACTTGTGGTCTCGCTGTTCCTTGGGAGGGTCTCCTCTGAGTGATTGACTACC
CGTCAGCGGGGGTCTTTCACATGCAGCATGTATCAAAATTAATTTGGTTTTTTTTCTTAAGTATTTACAT
TAAATGGCCATAGTTGCATTAATGAATCGGCCAACGCGCGGGGAGAGGCGGTTTGCGTATTGGGCGCTCT
TCCGCTTCCTCGCTCACTGACTCGCTGCGCTCGGTCGTTCGGCTGCGGCGAGCGGTATCAGCTCACTCAA
AGGCGGTAATACGGTTATCCACAGAATCAGGGGATAACGCAGGAAAGAACATGTGAGCAAAAGGCCAGCA
AAAGGCCAGGAACCGTAAAAAGGCCGCGTTGCTGGCGTTTTTCCATAGGCTCCGCCCCCCTGACGAGCAT
CACAAAAATCGACGCTCAAGTCAGAGGTGGCGAAACCCGACAGGACTATAAAGATACCAGGCGTTTCCCC
CTGGAAGCTCCCTCGTGCGCTCTCCTGTTCCGACCCTGCCGCTTACCGGATACCTGTCCGCCTTTCTCCC
TTCGGGAAGCGTGGCGCTTTCTCATAGCTCACGCTGTAGGTATCTCAGTTCGGTGTAGGTCGTTCGCTCC
AAGCTGGGCTGTGTGCACGAACCCCCCGTTCAGCCCGACCGCTGCGCCTTATCCGGTAACTATCGTCTTG
AGTCCAACCCGGTAAGACACGACTTATCGCCACTGGCAGCAGCCACTGGTAACAGGATTAGCAGAGCGAG
GTATGTAGGCGGTGCTACAGAGTTCTTGAAGTGGTGGCCTAACTACGGCTACACTAGAAGAACAGTATTT
GGTATCTGCGCTCTGCTGAAGCCAGTTACCTTCGGAAAAAGAGTTGGTAGCTCTTGATCCGGCAAACAAA
CCACCGCTGGTAGCGGTGGTTTTTTTGTTTGCAAGCAGCAGATTACGCGCAGAAAAAAAGGATCTCAAGA
AGATCCTTTGATCTTTTCTACGGGGTCTGACGCTCAGTGGAACGAAAACTCACGTTAAGGGATTTTGGTC
ATGAGATTATCAAAAAGGATCTTCACCTAGATCCTTTTGCGGCCGGCCGCAAATCAATCTAAAGTATATA
TGAGTAAACTTGGTCTGACAGTTACCAATGCTTAATCAGTGAGGCACCTATCTCAGCGATCTGTCTATTT
CGTTCATCCATAGTTGCCTGACTCCCCGTCGTGTAGATAACTACGATACGGGAGGGCTTACCATCTGGCC
CCAGTGCTGCAATGATACCGCGAGACCCACGCTCACCGGCTCCAGATTTATCAGCAATAAACCAGCCAGC
CGGAAGGGCCGAGCGCAGAAGTGGTCCTGCAACTTTATCCGCCTCCATCCAGTCTATTAATTGTTGCCGG
GAAGCTAGAGTAAGTAGTTCGCCAGTTAATAGTTTGCGCAACGTTGTTGCCATTGCTACAGGCATCGTGG
TGTCACGCTCGTCGTTTGGTATGGCTTCATTCAGCTCCGGTTCCCAACGATCAAGGCGAGTTACATGATC
CCCCATGTTGTGCAAAAAAGCGGTTAGCTCCTTCGGTCCTCCGATCGTTGTCAGAAGTAAGTTGGCCGCA
GTGTTATCACTCATGGTTATGGCAGCACTGCATAATTCTCTTACTGTCATGCCATCCGTAAGATGCTTTT
CTGTGACTGGTGAGTACTCAACCAAGTCATTCTGAGAATAGTGTATGCGGCGACCGAGTTGCTCTTGCCC
GGCGTCAATACGGGATAATACCGCGCCACATAGCAGAACTTTAAAAGTGCTCATCATTGGAAAACGTTCT
TCGGGGCGAAAACTCTCAAGGATCTTACCGCTGTTGAGATCCAGTTCGATGTAACCCACTCGTGCACCCA
ACTGATCTTCAGCATCTTTTACTTTCACCAGCGTTTCTGGGTGAGCAAAAACAGGAAGGCAAAATGCCGC
AAAAAAGGGAATAAGGGCGACACGGAAATGTTGAATACTCATACTCTTCCTTTTTCAATATTATTGAAGC
ATTTATCAGGGTTATTGTCTCATGAGCGGATACATATTTGAATGTATTTAGAAAAATAAACAAATAGGGG
TTCCGCGCACATTTC
